Addgene plasmid #57944: mOrange2-Alpha-Actinin-19
Purpose: Localization: Alpha Actinin, Excitation: 549, Emission: 565
Depositing lab: Michael Davidson. Depositing organization: Florida State University, Tallahassee. Publication: Improving the photostability of bright monomeric orange and red fluorescent proteins. Shaner NC, Lin MZ, McKeown MR, Steinbach PA, Hazelwood KL, Davidson MW, Tsien RY. Nat Methods. 2008 Jun;5(6):545-51. doi: 10.1038/nmeth.1209. Epub 2008 May 4. PubMed 18454154.
Backbone
  Vector backbone: mOrange2
  Backbone size w/o insert (bp): 4750
  Vector type: Mammalian Expression
  Selectable markers: Neomycin (select with G418)
Growth in bacteria
  Bacterial resistance: Kanamycin, 50 μg/mL
  Growth temperature: 37°C
  Growth strain: DH5alpha
  Copy number: High Copy
Gene/Insert
  Gene/Insert name: Alpha-Actinin (alt name: NM_001102.3)
  Species: H. sapiens (human)
  Entrez Gene: ACTN1 (a.k.a. BDPLT15)
  Promoter: CMV
  Tag / fusion protein: mOrange2
  Cloning method: Unknown
  Sequencing primers: 5′ CMV-F; 3′ SV40pA-R
Terms and licenses: Academic/Nonprofit Terms; Industry Terms: Not Available to Industry
Depositor comments: . Excitation = 549; Emission = 565
How to cite: mOrange2-Alpha-Actinin-19 was a gift from Michael Davidson (Addgene plasmid # 57944 ; http://n2t.net/addgene:57944 ; RRID:Addgene_57944)
