[The description below was written by a language model from this plasmid's Addgene catalogue record and pLannotate feature annotations shown in this document.]
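Description:
mOrange2-Alpha-Actinin-19 is a mammalian expression plasmid of about 7.4 kb that produces human alpha-actinin 1 (ACTN1) fused to the orange fluorescent protein mOrange2. It is built on an mOrange2 N1-style backbone. The CMV immediate-early enhancer and promoter drive the ACTN1 coding sequence, which is followed by a short stretch of residual multiple cloning site acting as a linker and then the mOrange2 coding sequence, so the fluorophore sits at the C-terminus of alpha-actinin. The "19" in the name may refer to the linker length, but the record does not state this. An SV40 polyadenylation signal terminates the transcript. The small "large T antigen" fragment annotated just upstream of it is most likely a sequence match within the SV40 late region rather than a functional element.

The plasmid is propagated in E. coli through a high-copy ColE1/pUC-type origin, and it also carries an f1 origin for single-stranded DNA production. A single Tn5 NeoR/KanR gene serves in both hosts. A bacterial bla-type promoter expresses it for kanamycin selection, and an SV40 early promoter with an HSV TK polyadenylation signal expresses it in mammalian cells for G418 selection of stable lines. The short ble and bGH poly(A) fragments look like incidental backbone remnants.

Alpha-actinin is an F-actin cross-linking and bundling protein, so the fusion serves as a localization marker for alpha-actinin-containing actin structures in fluorescence imaging of transfected cells. mOrange2 is a monomeric Discosoma-derived protein developed for improved photostability, with recorded excitation at 549 nm and emission at 565 nm.
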