Features (pLannotate 1.2.2; 16 found; start..end, strand, type, name):
     49..352     +  enhancer       CMV enhancer: human cytomegalovirus immediate early enhancer
    353..556     +  promoter       CMV promoter: human cytomegalovirus (CMV) immediate early promoter
    579..617     +  misc_feature   MCS (fragment): multiple cloning site
    625..3300    +  CDS            ACTN1: ACTN1_HUMAN - Experimental evidence at protein level: Swiss-Prot protein existence level 1. F-actin cross-linking protein which is thought to anchor actin to a variety of intracellular structures. This is a bundling protein. From Homo sapiens (Human).
   3298..3344    +  misc_feature   MCS (fragment): multiple cloning site
   3358..4065    +  CDS            mOrange2: mOrange2 is a basic (constitutively fluorescent) orange fluorescent protein published in 2008, derived from Discosoma sp.. It has high acid sensitivity.
   4084..4167    +  CDS            large T antigen (fragment): large T antigen from SV40 (simian virus 40)
   4190..4311    +  polyA_signal   SV40 poly(A) signal: SV40 polyadenylation signal
   4345..4773    -  rep_origin     f1 ori (sequence partly withheld): f1 bacteriophage origin of replication; arrow indicates direction of (+) strand synthesis
   4800..4904    +  promoter       AmpR promoter: bla
   4906..5263    +  promoter       SV40 promoter: SV40 enhancer and early promoter
   5298..6092    +  CDS            NeoR/KanR: aminoglycoside phosphotransferase from Tn5; aph(3')-II (or nptII); confers resistance to neomycin, kanamycin, and G418 (Geneticin®)
   6113..6265    +  CDS            ble (fragment): BLE_KLEPN - Experimental evidence at protein level: Swiss-Prot protein existence level 1. Binding protein with a strong affinity to the bleomycin family of antibiotics. Binds to CL990; an antimitotic-antibiotic compound. From Klebsiella pneumoniae.
   6324..6371    +  polyA_signal   HSV TK poly(A) signal: herpes simplex virus thymidine kinase polyadenylation signal (Cole and Stacy, 1985)
   6462..6478    -  polyA_signal   bGH poly(A) signal (fragment): bovine growth hormone polyadenylation signal
   6700..7288    +  rep_origin     ori: high-copy-number ColE1/pMB1/pBR322/pUC origin of replication
>Addgene plasmid #57944 | mOrange2-Alpha-Actinin-19 | addgene full sequence | sequence record 313814 | Addgene NGS Result
GTAATCAATTACGGGGTCATTAGTTCATAGCCCATATATGGAGTTCCGCGTTACATAACTTACGGTAAAT
GGCCCGCCTGGCTGACCGCCCAACGACCCCCGCCCATTGACGTCAATAATGACGTATGTTCCCATAGTAA
CGCCAATAGGGACTTTCCATTGACGTCAATGGGTGGAGTATTTACGGTAAACTGCCCACTTGGCAGTACA
TCAAGTGTATCATATGCCAAGTACGCCCCCTATTGACGTCAATGACGGTAAATGGCCCGCCTGGCATTAT
GCCCAGTACATGACCTTATGGGACTTTCCTACTTGGCAGTACATCTACGTATTAGTCATCGCTATTACCA
TGGTGATGCGGTTTTGGCAGTACATCAATGGGCGTGGATAGCGGTTTGACTCACGGGGATTTCCAAGTCT
CCACCCCATTGACGTCAATGGGAGTTTGTTTTGGCACCAAAATCAACGGGACTTTCCAAAATGTCGTAAC
AACTCCGCCCCATTGACGCAAATGGGCGGTAGGCGTGTACGGTGGGAGGTCTATATAAGCAGAGCTGGTT
TAGTGAACCGTCAGATCCGCTAGCGCTACCGGACTCAGATCTCGAGCTCAAGCTTCGCACCATCATGGAC
CATTATGATTCTCAGCAAACCAACGATTACATGCAGCCAGAAGAGGACTGGGACCGGGACCTGCTCCTGG
ACCCGGCCTGGGAGAAGCAGCAGAGAAAGACATTCACGGCATGGTGTAACTCCCACCTCCGGAAGGCGGG
GACACAGATCGAGAACATCGAAGAGGACTTCCGGGATGGCCTGAAGCTCATGCTGCTGCTGGAGGTCATC
TCAGGTGAACGCTTGGCCAAGCCAGAGCGAGGCAAGATGAGAGTGCACAAGATCTCCAACGTCAACAAGG
CCCTGGATTTCATAGCCAGCAAAGGCGTCAAACTGGTGTCCATCGGAGCCGAAGAAATCGTGGATGGGAA
TGTGAAGATGACCCTGGGCATGATCTGGACCATCATCCTGCGCTTTGCCATCCAGGACATCTCCGTGGAA
GAGACTTCAGCCAAGGAAGGGCTGCTCCTGTGGTGTCAGAGAAAGACAGCCCCTTACAAAAATGTCAACA
TCCAGAACTTCCACATAAGCTGGAAGGATGGCCTCGGCTTCTGTGCTTTGATCCACCGACACCGGCCCGA
GCTGATTGACTACGGGAAGCTGCGGAAGGATGATCCACTCACAAATCTGAATACGGCTTTTGACGTGGCA
GAGAAGTACCTGGACATCCCCAAGATGCTGGATGCCGAAGACATCGTTGGAACTGCCCGACCGGATGAGA
AAGCCATCATGACTTACGTGTCTAGCTTCTACCACGCCTTCTCTGGAGCCCAGAAGGCGGAGACAGCAGC
CAATCGCATCTGCAAGGTGTTGGCCGTCAACCAGGAGAACGAGCAGCTTATGGAAGACTACGAGAAGCTG
GCCAGTGATCTGTTGGAGTGGATCCGCCGCACAATCCCGTGGCTGGAGAACCGGGTGCCCGAGAACACCA
TGCATGCCATGCAACAGAAGCTGGAGGACTTCCGGGACTACCGGCGCCTGCACAAGCCGCCCAAGGTGCA
GGAGAAGTGCCAGCTGGAGATCAACTTCAACACGCTGCAGACCAAGCTGCGGCTCAGCAACCGGCCTGCC
TTCATGCCCTCTGAGGGCAGGATGGTCTCGGACATCAACAATGCCTGGGGCTGCCTGGAGCAGGTGGAGA
AGGGCTATGAGGAGTGGTTGCTGAATGAGATCCGGAGGCTGGAGCGACTGGACCACCTGGCAGAGAAGTT
CCGGCAGAAGGCCTCCATCCACGAGGCCTGGACTGACGGCAAAGAGGCCATGCTGCGACAGAAGGACTAT
GAGACCGCCACCCTCTCGGAGATCAAGGCCTTGCTCAAGAAGCATGAGGCCTTCGAGAGTGACCTGGCTG
CCCACCAGGACCGTGTGGAGCAGATTGCCGCCATCGCACAGGAGCTCAATGAGCTGGACTATTATGACTC
ACCCAGTGTCAACGCCCGTTGCCAAAAGATCTGTGACCAGTGGGACAATCTGGGGGCCCTAACTCAGAAG
CGAAGGGAAGCTCTGGAGCGGACCGAGAAACTGCTGGAGACCATTGACCAGCTGTACTTGGAGTATGCCA
AGCGGGCTGCACCCTTCAACAACTGGATGGAGGGGGCCATGGAGGACCTGCAGGACACCTTCATTGTGCA
CACCATTGAGGAGATCCAGGGACTGACCACAGCCCATGAGCAGTTCAAGGCCACCCTCCCTGATGCCGAC
AAGGAGCGCCTGGCCATCCTGGGCATCCACAATGAGGTGTCCAAGATTGTCCAGACCTACCACGTCAATA
TGGCGGGCACCAACCCCTACACAACCATCACGCCTCAGGAGATCAATGGCAAATGGGACCACGTGCGGCA
GCTGGTGCCTCGGAGGGACCAAGCTCTGACGGAGGAGCATGCCCGACAGCAGCACAATGAGAGGCTACGC
AAGCAGTTTGGAGCCCAGGCCAATGTCATCGGGCCCTGGATCCAGACCAAGATGGAGGAGATCGGGAGGA
TCTCCATTGAGATGCATGGGACCCTGGAGGACCAGCTCAGCCACCTGCGGCAGTATGAGAAGAGCATCGT
CAACTACAAGCCAAAGATTGATCAGCTGGAGGGCGACCACCAGCTCATCCAGGAGGCGCTCATCTTCGAC
AACAAGCACACCAACTACACCATGGAGCACATCCGTGTGGGCTGGGAGCAGCTGCTCACCACCATCGCCA
GGACCATCAATGAGGTAGAGAACCAGATCCTGACCCGGGATGCCAAGGGCATCAGCCAGGAGCAGATGAA
TGAGTTCCGGGCCTCCTTCAACCACTTTGACCGGGATCACTCCGGCACACTGGGTCCCGAGGAGTTCAAA
GCCTGCCTCATCAGCTTGGGTTATGATATTGGCAACGACCCCCAGGGAGAAGCAGAATTTGCCCGCATCA
TGAGCATTGTGGACCCCAACCGCCTGGGGGTAGTGACATTCCAGGCCTTCATTGACTTCATGTCCCGCGA
GACAGCCGACACAGATACAGCAGACCAAGTCATGGCTTCCTTCAAGATCCTGGCTGGGGACAAGAACTAC
ATTACCATGGACGAGCTGCGCCGCGAGCTGCCACCCGACCAGGCTGAGTACTGCATCGCGCGGATGGCCC
CCTACACCGGCCCCGACTCCGTGCCAGGTGCTCTGGACTACATGTCCTTCTCCACGGCGCTGTACGGCGA
GAGTGACCTCAAGCTTCGAATTCTGCAGTCGACGGTACCGCGGGCCCGGGATCCACCGGTCGCCACCATG
GTGAGCAAGGGCGAGGAGAATAACATGGCCATCATCAAGGAGTTCATGCGCTTCAAGGTGCGCATGGAGG
GCTCCGTGAACGGCCACGAGTTCGAGATCGAGGGCGAGGGCGAGGGCCGCCCCTACGAGGGCTTTCAGAC
CGCTAAGCTGAAGGTGACCAAGGGTGGCCCCCTGCCCTTCGCCTGGGACATCCTGTCCCCTCATTTCACC
TACGGCTCCAAGGCCTACGTGAAGCACCCCGCCGACATCCCCGACTACTTCAAGCTGTCCTTCCCCGAGG
GCTTCAAGTGGGAGCGCGTGATGAACTACGAGGACGGCGGCGTGGTGACCGTGACCCAGGACTCCTCCCT
GCAGGACGGCGAGTTCATCTACAAGGTGAAGCTGCGCGGCACCAACTTCCCCTCCGACGGCCCCGTGATG
CAGAAGAAGACCATGGGCTGGGAGGCCTCCTCCGAGCGGATGTACCCCGAGGACGGTGCCCTGAAGGGCA
AGATCAAGATGAGGCTGAAGCTGAAGGACGGCGGCCACTACACCTCCGAGGTCAAGACCACCTACAAGGC
CAAGAAGCCCGTGCAGCTGCCCGGCGCCTACATCGTCGACATCAAGTTGGACATCACCTCCCACAACGAG
GACTACACCATCGTGGAACAGTACGAACGCGCCGAGGGCCGCCACTCCACCGGCGGCATGGACGAGCTGT
ACAAGTAAGCGGCCGCGACTCTAGATCATAATCAGCCATACCACATTTGTAGAGGTTTTACTTGCTTTAA
AAAACCTCCCACACCTCCCCCTGAACCTGAAACATAAAATGAATGCAATTGTTGTTGTTAACTTGTTTAT
TGCAGCTTATAATGGTTACAAATAAAGCAATAGCATCACAAATTTCACAAATAAAGCATTTTTTTCACTG
CATTCTAGTTGTGGTTTGTCCAAACTCATCAATGTATCTTAAGGCGTAAATTGTAAGCGTTAATATTTTG
TTAAAATTCGCGTTAAATTTTTGTTAAATCAGCTCATTTTTTAACCAATAGGCCGAAATCGGCAAAATCC
CTTATAAATCAAAAGAATAGACCGAGATAGGGT
[37 nt withheld, positions 4444-4480]
AAAGAACGTGGACTCCAACGTCAAAGG
[49 nt withheld, positions 4508-4556]
T
[91 nt withheld, positions 4558-4648]
G
[124 nt withheld, positions 4650-4773]
CAGGTGGCACTTTTCGGGGAAATGTGCGCGGAACCCCTATTTGTTTATTTTTCTAAATACATTCAAATAT
GTATCCGCTCATGAGACAATAACCCTGATAAATGCTTCAATAATATTGAAAAAGGAAGAGTCCTGAGGCG
GAAAGAACCAGCTGTGGAATGTGTGTCAGTTAGGGTGTGGAAAGTCCCCAGGCTCCCCAGCAGGCAGAAG
TATGCAAAGCATGCATCTCAATTAGTCAGCAACCAGGTGTGGAAAGTCCCCAGGCTCCCCAGCAGGCAGA
AGTATGCAAAGCATGCATCTCAATTAGTCAGCAACCATAGTCCCGCCCCTAACTCCGCCCATCCCGCCCC
TAACTCCGCCCAGTTCCGCCCATTCTCCGCCCCATGGCTGACTAATTTTTTTTATTTATGCAGAGGCCGA
GGCCGCCTCGGCCTCTGAGCTATTCCAGAAGTAGTGAGGAGGCTTTTTTGGAGGCCTAGGCTTTTGCAAA
GATCGATCAAGAGACAGGATGAGGATCGTTTCGCATGATTGAACAAGATGGATTGCACGCAGGTTCTCCG
GCCGCTTGGGTGGAGAGGCTATTCGGCTATGACTGGGCACAACAGACAATCGGCTGCTCTGATGCCGCCG
TGTTCCGGCTGTCAGCGCAGGGGCGCCCGGTTCTTTTTGTCAAGACCGACCTGTCCGGTGCCCTGAATGA
ACTGCAAGACGAGGCAGCGCGGCTATCGTGGCTGGCCACGACGGGCGTTCCTTGCGCAGCTGTGCTCGAC
GTTGTCACTGAAGCGGGAAGGGACTGGCTGCTATTGGGCGAAGTGCCGGGGCAGGATCTCCTGTCATCTC
ACCTTGCTCCTGCCGAGAAAGTATCCATCATGGCTGATGCAATGCGGCGGCTGCATACGCTTGATCCGGC
TACCTGCCCATTCGACCACCAAGCGAAACATCGCATCGAGCGAGCACGTACTCGGATGGAAGCCGGTCTT
GTCGATCAGGATGATCTGGACGAAGAGCATCAGGGGCTCGCGCCAGCCGAACTGTTCGCCAGGCTCAAGG
CGAGCATGCCCGACGGCGAGGATCTCGTCGTGACCCATGGCGATGCCTGCTTGCCGAATATCATGGTGGA
AAATGGCCGCTTTTCTGGATTCATCGACTGTGGCCGGCTGGGTGTGGCGGACCGCTATCAGGACATAGCG
TTGGCTACCCGTGATATTGCTGAAGAGCTTGGCGGCGAATGGGCTGACCGCTTCCTCGTGCTTTACGGTA
TCGCCGCTCCCGATTCGCAGCGCATCGCCTTCTATCGCCTTCTTGACGAGTTCTTCTGAGCGGGACTCTG
GGGTTCGAAATGACCGACCAAGCGACGCCCAACCTGCCATCACGAGATTTCGATTCCACCGCCGCCTTCT
ATGAAAGGTTGGGCTTCGGAATCGTTTTCCGGGACGCCGGCTGGATGATCCTCCAGCGCGGGGATCTCAT
GCTGGAGTTCTTCGCCCACCCTAGGGGGAGGCTAACTGAAACACGGAAGGAGACAATACCGGAAGGAACC
CGCGCTATGACGGCAATAAAAAGACAGAATAAAACGCACGGTGTTGGGTCGTTTGTTCATAAACGCGGGG
TTCGGTCCCAGGGCTGGCACTCTGTCGATACCCCACCGAGACCCCATTGGGGCCAATACGCCCGCGTTTC
TTCCTTTTCCCCACCCCACCCCCCAAGTTCGGGTGAAGGCCCAGGGCTCGCAGCCAACGTCGGGGCGGCA
GGCCCTGCCATAGCCTCAGGTTACTCATATATACTTTAGATTGATTTAAAACTTCATTTTTAATTTAAAA
GGATCTAGGTGAAGATCCTTTTTGATAATCTCATGACCAAAATCCCTTAACGTGAGTTTTCGTTCCACTG
AGCGTCAGACCCCGTAGAAAAGATCAAAGGATCTTCTTGAGATCCTTTTTTTCTGCGCGTAATCTGCTGC
TTGCAAACAAAAAAACCACCGCTACCAGCGGTGGTTTGTTTGCCGGATCAAGAGCTACCAACTCTTTTTC
CGAAGGTAACTGGCTTCAGCAGAGCGCAGATACCAAATACTGTTCTTCTAGTGTAGCCGTAGTTAGGCCA
CCACTTCAAGAACTCTGTAGCACCGCCTACATACCTCGCTCTGCTAATCCTGTTACCAGTGGCTGCTGCC
AGTGGCGATAAGTCGTGTCTTACCGGGTTGGACTCAAGACGATAGTTACCGGATAAGGCGCAGCGGTCGG
GCTGAACGGGGGGTTCGTGCACACAGCCCAGCTTGGAGCGAACGACCTACACCGAACTGAGATACCTACA
GCGTGAGCTATGAGAAAGCGCCACGCTTCCCGAAGGGAGAAAGGCGGACAGGTATCCGGTAAGCGGCAGG
GTCGGAACAGGAGAGCGCACGAGGGAGCTTCCAGGGGGAAACGCCTGGTATCTTTATAGTCCTGTCGGGT
TTCGCCACCTCTGACTTGAGCGTCGATTTTTGTGATGCTCGTCAGGGGGGCGGAGCCTATGGAAAAACGC
CAGCAACGCGGCCTTTTTACGGTTCCTGGCCTTTTGCTGGCCTTTTGCTCACATGTTCTTTCCTGCGTTA
TCCCCTGATTCTGTGGATAACCGTATTACCGCCATGCATTAGTTATTAATA
